>Addgene plasmid #156987 | pD649-HAsp-FSTL5-Fc(DAPA)-AviTag-6xHis | depositor full sequence | sequence record 303083 | Full Sequence
TTTCAATATTATTGAAGCATTTATCAGGGTTATTGTCTCATGAGCGGATACATATTTGAATGTATTTAGA
AAAATAAACAAATAGGGGTCAGTGTTACAACCAATTAACCAATTCTGAACATTATCGCGAGCCCATTTAT
ACCTGAATATGGCTCATAACACCCCTTGCTCATGACCAAAATCCCTTAACGTGAGTTACGCGCGCGTCGT
TCCACTGAGCGTCAGACCCCGTAGAAAAGATCAAAGGATCTTCTTGAGATCCTTTTTTTCTGCGCGTAAT
CTGCTGCTTGCAAACAAAAAAACCACCGCTACCAGCGGTGGTTTGTTTGCCGGATCAAGAGCTACCAACT
CTTTTTCCGAAGGTAACTGGCTTCAGCAGAGCGCAGATACCAAATACTGTTCTTCTAGTGTAGCCGTAGT
TAGCCCACCACTTCAAGAACTCTGTAGCACCGCCTACATACCTCGCTCTGCTAATCCTGTTACCAGTGGC
TGCTGCCAGTGGCGATAAGTCGTGTCTTACCGGGTTGGACTCAAGACGATAGTTACCGGATAAGGCGCAG
CGGTCGGGCTGAACGGGGGGTTCGTGCACACAGCCCAGCTTGGAGCGAACGACCTACACCGAACTGAGAT
ACCTACAGCGTGAGCTATGAGAAAGCGCCACGCTTCCCGAAGGGAGAAAGGCGGACAGGTATCCGGTAAG
CGGCAGGGTCGGAACAGGAGAGCGCACGAGGGAGCTTCCAGGGGGAAACGCCTGGTATCTTTATAGTCCT
GTCGGGTTTCGCCACCTCTGACTTGAGCGTCGATTTTTGTGATGCTCGTCAGGGGGGCGGAGCCTATGGA
AAAACGCCAGCAACGCGGCCTTTTTACGGTTCCTGGCCTTTTGCTGGCCTTTTGCTCACATGTTCTTTCC
TGCGTTATCCCCTGATTCTGTGGATAACCGTATTACCGCCTTTGAGTGAGCTGATACCGCTCGCCGCAGC
CGAACGACCGAGCGCAGCGAGTCAGTGAGCGAGGAAGCGGAAGGCGAGAGTAGGGAACTGCCAGGCATCA
AACTAAGCAGAAGGCCCCTGACGGATGGCCTTTTTGCGTTTCTACAAACTCTTTCTGTGTTGTAAAACGA
CGGCCAGTCTTAAGCTCGGGCCCCCTGGGCGGTTCTGATAACGAGTAATCGTTAATCCGCAAATAACGTA
AAAACCCGCTTCGGCGGGTTTTTTTATGGGGGGAGTTTAGGGAAAGAGCATTTGTCAGAATATTTAAGGG
CGCCTGTCACTTTGCTTGATATATGAGAATTATTTAACCTTATAAATGAGAAAAAAGCAACGCACTTTAA
ATAAGATACGTTGCTTTTTCGATTGATGAACACCTATAATTAAACTATTCATCTATTATTTATGATTTTT
TGTATATACAATATTTCTAGTTTGTTAAAGAGAATTAAGAAAATAAATCTCGAAAATAATAAAGGGAAAA
TCAGTTTTTGATATCAAAATTATACATGTCAACGATAATACAAAATATAATACAAACTATAAGATGTTAT
CAGTATTTATTATCATTTAGAATAAATTTTGTGTCGCCCTTAATTGTGAGCGGATAACAATTACGAGCTT
CATGCACAGTGGCGTTGACTCAATATTGGCCATTAGCCATATTATTCATTGGTTATATAGCATAAATCAA
TATTGGCTATTGGCCATTGCATACGTTGTATCTATATCATAATATGTACATTTATATTGGCTCATGTCCA
ATATGACCGCCATGTTGGCATTGATTATTGACTAGTTATTAATAGTAATCAATTACGGGGTCATTAGTTC
ATAGCCCATATATGGAGTTCCGCGTTACATAACTTACGGTAAATGGCCCGCCTGGCTGACCGCCCAACGA
CCCCCGCCCATTGACGTCAATAATGACGTATGTTCCCATAGTAACGCCAATAGGGACTTTCCATTGACGT
CAATGGGTGGAGTATTTACGGTAAACTGCCCACTTGGCAGTACATCAAGTGTATCATATGCCAAGTACGC
CCCCTATTGACGTCAATGACGGTAAATGGCCCGCCTGGCATTATGCCCAGTACATGACCTTATGGGACTT
TCCTACTTGGCAGTACATCTACGTATTAGTCATCGCTATTACCATGGTGATGCGGTTTTGGCAGTACATC
AATGGGCGTGGATAGCGGTTTGACTCACGGGGATTTCCAAGTCTCCACCCCATTGACGTCAATGGGAGTT
TGTTTTGGCACCAAAATCAACGGGACTTTCCAAAATGTCGTAACAACTCCGCCCCATTGACGCAAATGGG
CGGTAGGCGTGTACGGTGGGAGGTCTATATAAGCAGAGCTCGTTTAGTGAACCGTCAGATCGCCTGGAGA
CGCCATCCACGCTGTTTTGACCTCCATAGAAGACACCGGGACCGATCCAGCCTCCGCGGCCGGGAACGGT
GCATTGGAACGCGGATTCCCCGTGCCAAGAGTGACGTAAGTACCGCCTATAGAGTCTATAGGCCCACCCC
CTTGGCTTCGTTAGAACGCGGCTACAATTAATACATAACCTTATGTATCATACACATACGATTTAGGTGA
CACTATAGAATAACATCCACTTTGCCTTTCTCTCCACAGGTGTCCACTCCCAGGTCCAACTGCACCTCGG
TTCTATCGAAAACGCGCCTGCTAGCGCCACCATGAAGACCATCATTGCCCTGAGCTACATCTTCTGCCTG
GTGTTCGCTGCGGCCGCCAGACCTACAAAAGAAGGCGGCTACGGCCTGAAGTCCTACCAGCCTCTGATGC
GGCTGCGGCACAAGCAAGAGAAGAATCAAGAGTCCAGCCGCGTGAAGGGCTTCATGATCCAGGATGGCCC
TTTCGGCAGCTGCGAGAACAAGTATTGTGGCCTGGGCAGACACTGCGTGACCAGCAGAGAAACAGGACAG
GCCGAGTGCGCCTGCATGGACCTGTGCAAGAGACACTACAAGCCCGTGTGTGGCAGCGACGGCGAGTTCT
ACGAGAATCACTGCGAGGTGCACAGAGCCGCCTGCCTGAAGAAGCAGAAAATCACCATCGTGCACAACGA
GGACTGCTTTTTCAAGGGCGACAAGTGCAAGACCACCGAGTACTCCAAGATGAAGAACATGCTGCTGGAC
CTGCAGAATCAAAAGTACATCATGCAAGAGAACGAGAACCCCAACGGCGACGACATCAGCCGGAAGAAAC
TGCTGGTGGACCAGATGTTCAAGTACTTCGACGCCGACAGCAACGGCCTGGTGGACATCAATGAGCTGAC
CCAAGTGATTAAGCAAGAGGAACTGGGCAAAGACCTGTTCGACTGCACCCTGTACGTGCTGCTGAAGTAC
GACGACTTCAATGCCGACAAGCACCTGGCTCTGGAAGAGTTCTACCGGGCCTTCCAAGTGATCCAGCTGA
GCCTGCCAGAGGACCAGAAGCTGTCTATCACAGCCGCCACAGTGGGACAGTCTGCCGTGCTGTCTTGTGC
AATCCAGGGCACACTGCGGCCTCCAATCATCTGGAAGCGGAACAACATCATCCTGAACAACCTGGACCTC
GAGGACATCAACGACTTCGGCGACGATGGCAGCCTGTACATCACCAAAGTGACCACCACACACGTGGGCA
ACTACACCTGTTACGCCGACGGCTACGAGCAGGTCTACCAGACACACATCTTTCAAGTGAACGTGCCACC
TGTGATCCGGGTGTACCCTGAGTCTCAGGCTAGAGAACCTGGCGTGACAGCCAGCCTGAGATGTCACGCT
GAGGGCATCCCTAAGCCTCAGCTCGGCTGGCTGAAGAACGGCATCGACATCACCCCTAAGCTGAGCAAGC
AGCTGACCCTGCAGGCCAATGGAAGCGAAGTGCACATCAGCAACGTCCGCTACGAGGACACAGGCGCCTA
CACATGTATCGCCAAGAATGAGGCTGGCGTGGACGAGGATATCAGCAGCCTGTTCGTGGAAGATAGCGCC
AGAAAGACCCTGGCCAACATCCTTTGGAGAGAGGAAGGCCTCGGCATCGGCAACATGTTTTACGTGTTCT
ATGAGGACGGCATCAAAGTGATTCAGCCCATCGAGTGCGAGTTCCAGCGGCACATTAAGCCCAGCGAGAA
GCTGCTGGGCTTCCAGGATGAAGTGTGCCCAAAAGCCGAAGGCGACGAGGTGCAGAGATGCGTGTGGGCC
TCTGCCGTGAACGTGAAGGACAAGTTCATCTACGTGGCCCAGCCTACACTGGACCGGGTGCTGATTGTGG
ACGTGCAGAGCCAGAAAGTGGTGCAGGCCGTGTCTACCGATCCTGTGCCTGTGAAGCTGCACTACGACAA
GAGCCACGACCAAGTGTGGGTGCTGAGCTGGGGAACCCTGGAAAAGACAAGCCCCACACTGCAAGTGATC
ACCCTGGCCTCCGGAAATGTGCCCCACCACACCATTCACACACAGCCCGTGGGCAAGCAGTTCGACAGAG
TGGACGACTTCTTCATCCCCACCACCACTCTGATCATCACCCACATGAGATTCGGCTTCATTCTGCACAA
GGACGAGGCCGCTCTGCAGAAGATCGACCTGGAAACCATGAGCTACATCAAGACCATCAACCTGAAGGAC
TATAAGTGCGTGCCCCAGAGCCTGGCCTATACACACCTCGGCGGCTACTACTTCATCGGCTGCAAGCCTG
ATAGCACCGGCGCTGTGTCTCCACAAGTGATGGTGGATGGCGTGACCGACAGCGTGATCGGCTTCAACTC
TGACGTGACCGGCACACCCTACGTGTCCCCAGATGGCCACTACCTGGTGTCCATCAACGATGTGAAGGGC
CTCGTGCGGGTGCAGTACATCACAATCAGAGGCGAGATCCAAGAGGCCTTCGACATCTACACCAACCTGC
ACATCTCCGACCTGGCCTTCCAGCCAAGCTTTACTGAGGCCCACCAGTACAACATCTACGGCAGCAGCAG
CACCCAGACCGACGTGCTGTTTGTCGAGCTGAGCAGCGGCAAAGTGAAGATGATCAAGAGCCTGAAAGAG
CCCCTGAAGGCCGAGGAATGGCCCTGGAACAGAAAGAACCGGCAGATCCAGGACTCCGGCCTGTTTGGCC
AGTACCTGATGACCCCTAGCAAGGACTCCCTGTTTATCCTGGACGGCCGGCTGAACAAGCTGAACTGCGA
GATCACCGAGGTGGAAAAGGGCAACACCGTGATCTGGGTTGGAGATGCTGGCGCGCCGGGCGGCGACAAG
ACCCACACCTGCCCCCCCTGCCCAGCTCCAGAACTGCTGGGAGGGCCTTCCGTGTTCCTGTTCCCCCCCA
AGCCCAAGGACACCCTGATGATCAGCAGGACCCCCGAGGTGACCTGCGTGGTGGTGGCCGTGTCCCACGA
GGACCCAGAGGTGAAGTTCAACTGGTACGTGGACGGCGTGGAGGTGCACAACGCCAAGACCAAGCCCAGA
GAGGAGCAGTACAACAGCACCTACAGGGTGGTGTCCGTGCTGACCGTGCTGCACCAGGACTGGCTGAACG
GCAAAGAATACAAGTGCAAAGTCTCCAACAAGGCCCTGGCTGCCCCAATCGAAAAGACAATCAGCAAGGC
CAAGGGCCAGCCACGGGAGCCCCAGGTGTACACCCTGCCCCCCAGCCGGGAGGAGATGACCAAGAACCAG
GTGTCCCTGACCTGTCTGGTGAAGGGCTTCTACCCCAGCGATATCGCCGTGGAGTGGGAGAGCAACGGCC
AGCCCGAGAACAACTACAAGACCACCCCCCCAGTGCTGGACAGCGACGGCAGCTTCTTCCTGTACAGCAA
GCTGACCGTGGACAAGTCCAGGTGGCAGCAGGGCAACGTGTTCAGCTGCAGCGTGATGCACGAGGCCCTG
CACAACCACTACACCCAGAAGTCCCTGAGCCTGAGCCCCGGCGGCAGCGGTCTTAATGATATTTTCGAGG
CTCAGAAGATTGAGTGGCATGAACACCACCACCATCACCACTAAGGCCGGCCTGTAGTCACTGGCACAAC
GCGTTACCCGGTAAGCCAATCGGGTATACACGGTCGTCATACTGCAGACAGGGTTCTTCTACTTTGCAAG
ATAGTCTTGAGTAGTAAAATAAATAGATAGAGAAAATCAGCCTCGACTGTGCCTTCTAGTTGCCAGCCAT
CTGTTGTTTGCCCCTCCCCCGTGCCTTCCTTGACCCTGGAAGGTGCCACTCCCACTGTCCTTTCCTAATA
AAATGAGGAAATTGCATCACAACACTCAACCCTATCTCGGTCTATTCTTTTGATTTATAAGGGATTTTGC
CGATTTCGGCCTATTGGTTAAAAAATGAGCTGATTTAACAAAAATTTAACGCGAATTAATTCTGTGGAAT
GTGTGTCAGTTAGGGTGTGGAAAGTCCCCAGGCTCCCCAGCAGGCAGAAGTATGCAAAGCATGCATCTCA
ATTAGTCAGCAACCAGGTGTGGAAAGTCCCCAGGCTCCCCAGCAGGCAGAAGTATGCAAAGCATGCATCT
CAATTAGTCAGCAACCATAGTCCCGCCCCTAACTCCGCCCATCCCGCCCCTAACTCCGCCCAGTTCCGCC
CATTCTCCGCCCCATGGCTGACTAATTTTTTTTATTTATGCAGAGGCCGAGGCCGCCTCTGCCTCTGAGC
TATTCCAGAAGTAGTGAGGAGGCTTTTTTGGAGGCCTAGGCTTTTGCAAAAAGCTCCCGGGAGCTTGTAT
ATCCATTTTCGGATCTGATCAGCACGTGTTGACAATTAATCATCGGCATAGTATATCGGCATAGTATAAT
ACGACAAGGTGAGGAACTAAACCATGACCGAGTACAAGCCCACGGTGCGCCTCGCCACCCGCGACGACGT
CCCCAGGGCCGTACGCACCCTCGCCGCCGCGTTCGCCGACTACCCCGCCACGCGCCACACCGTCGATCCG
GACCGCCACATCGAGCGGGTCACCGAGCTGCAAGAACTCTTCCTCACGCGCGTCGGGCTCGACATCGGCA
AGGTGTGGGTCGCGGACGACGGCGCCGCGGTGGCGGTCTGGACCACGCCGGAGAGCGTCGAAGCGGGGGC
GGTGTTCGCCGAGATCGGCCCGCGCATGGCCGAGTTGAGCGGTTCCCGGCTGGCCGCGCAGCAACAGATG
GAAGGCCTCCTGGCGCCGCACCGGCCCAAGGAGCCCGCGTGGTTCCTGGCCACCGTCGGCGTCTCGCCCG
ACCACCAGGGCAAGGGTCTGGGCAGCGCCGTCGTGCTCCCCGGAGTGGAGGCGGCCGAGCGCGCCGGGGT
GCCCGCCTTCCTGGAGACATCCGCGCCCCGCAACCTCCCCTTCTACGAGCGGCTCGGCTTCACCGTCACC
GCCGACGTCGAGGTGCCCGAAGGACCGCGCACCTGGTGCATGACCCGCAAGCCCGGTGCCTGACACGTGC
TACGAGATTTCGATTCCACCGCCGCCTTCTATGAAAGGTTGGGCTTCGGAATCGTTTTCCGGGACGCCGG
CTGGATGATCCTCCAGCGCGGGGATCTCATGCTGGAGTTCTTCGCCCACCCCAACTTGTTTATTGCAGCT
TATAATGGTTACAAATAAAGCAATAGCATCACAAATTTCACAAATAAAGCATTTTTTTCACTGCATTCTA
GTTGTGGTTTGTCCAAACTCATCAATGTATCTTATCATGTCTGTATACCGTCGACCTCTAGCTAGAGCTT
GGCGTAATCATGGTCATTACCAATGCTTAATCAGTGAGGCACCTATCTCAGCGATCTGTCTATTTCGTTC
ATCCATAGTTGCCTGACTCCCCGTCGTGTAGATAACTACGATACGGGAGGGCTTACCATCTGGCCCCAGC
GCTGCGATGATACCGCGAGAACCACGCTCACCGGCTCCGGATTTATCAGCAATAAACCAGCCAGCCGGAA
GGGCCGAGCGCAGAAGTGGTCCTGCAACTTTATCCGCCTCCATCCAGTCTATTAATTGTTGCCGGGAAGC
TAGAGTAAGTAGTTCGCCAGTTAATAGTTTGCGCAACGTTGTTGCCATCGCTACAGGCATCGTGGTGTCA
CGCTCGTCGTTTGGTATGGCTTCATTCAGCTCCGGTTCCCAACGATCAAGGCGAGTTACATGATCCCCCA
TGTTGTGCAAAAAAGCGGTTAGCTCCTTCGGTCCTCCGATCGTTGTCAGAAGTAAGTTGGCCGCAGTGTT
ATCACTCATGGTTATGGCAGCACTGCATAATTCTCTTACTGTCATGCCATCCGTAAGATGCTTTTCTGTG
ACTGGTGAGTACTCAACCAAGTCATTCTGAGAATAGTGTATGCGGCGACCGAGTTGCTCTTGCCCGGCGT
CAATACGGGATAATACCGCGCCACATAGCAGAACTTTAAAAGTGCTCATCATTGGAAAACGTTCTTCGGG
GCGAAAACTCTCAAGGATCTTACCGCTGTTGAGATCCAGTTCGATGTAACCCACTCGTGCACCCAACTGA
TCTTCAGCATCTTTTACTTTCACCAGCGTTTCTGGGTGAGCAAAAACAGGAAGGCAAAATGCCGCAAAAA
AGGGAATAAGGGCGACACGGAAATGTTGAATACTCATATTCTTCCTT
Features (pLannotate 1.2.2; 21 found; start..end, strand, type, name):
    119..143     -  CDS            KanR (fragment): aminoglycoside phosphotransferase; aph(3')-Ia; confers resistance to kanamycin
    254..842     +  rep_origin     ori: high-copy-number ColE1/pMB1/pBR322/pUC origin of replication
   1067..1084    +  terminator     rrnB T2 terminator (fragment): transcription terminator T2 from the E. coli rrnB gene
   1109..1128    -  CDS            lacZα (fragment): LacZα fragment of β-galactosidase; lacZ fragment
   1584..1600    +  protein_bind   lac operator: The lac repressor binds to the lac operator to inhibit transcription in E. coli. This inhibition can be relieved by adding lactose or isopropyl-β-D-thiogalactopyranoside (IPTG). lac repressor encoded by lacI
   1843..2146    +  enhancer       CMV enhancer: human cytomegalovirus immediate early enhancer
   2147..2350    +  promoter       CMV promoter: human cytomegalovirus (CMV) immediate early promoter
   2486..2529    +  intron         CMV intron (fragment): modified intron A from human cytomegalovirus
   2581..2599    +  promoter       SP6 promoter: promoter for bacteriophage SP6 RNA polymerase
   2603..2640    +  CDS            IgH signal sequence (fragment): signal sequence from the mouse immunoglobulin heavy chain variable region
   2701..5229    +  CDS            FSTL5: FSTL5_HUMAN - Also known as KIAA1263. Experimental evidence at transcript level: Swiss-Prot protein existence level 2. From Homo sapiens (Human).
   5245..5922    +  CDS            IGHG1 (fragment): IGHG1_HUMAN - Experimental evidence at protein level: Swiss-Prot protein existence level 1. Constant region of immunoglobulin heavy chains. Immunoglobulins, also known as antibodies, are membrane-bound or secreted glycoproteins produced by B lymphocytes. In the recognition phase of humoral immunity, the membrane-bound immunoglobulins serve as receptors which, upon binding of a specific antigen, trigger the clonal expansion and differentiation of B lymphocytes into immunoglobulins- secreting plasma cells. Secreted immunoglobulins mediate the effector phase of humoral immunity, which results in
   6137..6248    +  polyA_signal   bGH poly(A) signal: bovine growth hormone polyadenylation signal
   6249..6357    +  rep_origin     f1 ori (fragment): f1 bacteriophage origin of replication; arrow indicates direction of (+) strand synthesis
   6371..6700    +  promoter       SV40 promoter: SV40 enhancer and early promoter
   6748..6795    +  promoter       EM7 promoter: synthetic bacterial promoter&nbsp
   6814..7413    +  CDS            PuroR (fragment): puromycin N-acetyltransferase; pac from Streptomyces; confers resistance to puromycin
   7423..7548    +  CDS            ble (fragment): BLE_KLEPN - Experimental evidence at protein level: Swiss-Prot protein existence level 1. Binding protein with a strong affinity to the bleomycin family of antibiotics. Binds to CL990; an antimitotic-antibiotic compound. From Klebsiella pneumoniae.
   7543..7664    +  polyA_signal   SV40 poly(A) signal: SV40 polyadenylation signal
   7717..8577    -  CDS            AmpR: β-lactamase; bla; confers resistance to ampicillin, carbenicillin, and related antibiotics
   8580..89      -  promoter       AmpR promoter (fragment) (across the origin): bla
