[The description below was written by a language model from this plasmid's Addgene catalogue record and pLannotate feature annotations shown in this document.]
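Description:
pD649-HAsp-FSTL5-Fc(DAPA)-AviTag-6xHis is a mammalian expression plasmid (8,587 nt in the deposited full sequence) built on the pD649 backbone to produce human FSTL5 as a secreted, Fc-fused recombinant protein. It is propagated in E. coli as a high-copy plasmid through a ColE1/pUC-type origin and selected with ampicillin via a β-lactamase gene. The annotation also picks up short remnants of KanR, lacZα, an rrnB terminator and an f1 origin, which appear to be non-functional fragments of backbone ancestry. For mammalian cells, an SV40 early promoter paired with the bacterial EM7 promoter drives a puromycin N-acetyltransferase gene (annotated as a near-complete fragment), followed by a small ble fragment and an SV40 polyadenylation signal.

The expression cassette runs from the CMV enhancer and immediate-early promoter, through a fragment of CMV intron A and an SP6 promoter (usable for in vitro transcription and as a sequencing primer site), into a short leader sequence. The plasmid name indicates an HA signal peptide, whereas the automated annotation labels this region as a partial match to a mouse IgH signal sequence. The FSTL5 coding sequence follows, inserted between retained NotI and AscI sites. It is fused in frame to a human IgG1 Fc region carrying the D265A and P329A (DAPA) substitutions, generally used to reduce Fc effector binding. An AviTag for site-specific enzymatic biotinylation and a 6xHis tag for metal-affinity purification come next according to the record, though the feature table does not annotate them separately, and a bGH polyadenylation signal ends the unit. The construct belongs to a collection made for a human IgSF cell-surface protein interaction screen. The depositor notes that some plasmids in the set may carry an IS4-like transposase upstream of the CMV promoter, but none is annotated here.
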