Addgene plasmid #156987: pD649-HAsp-FSTL5-Fc(DAPA)-AviTag-6xHis
Purpose: Mammalian expression of secreted protein fused to Fc(DAPA)-Avi-6xHis.
Depositing lab: Chris Garcia. Depositing organization: Stanford University. Publication: A Human IgSF Cell-Surface Interactome Reveals a Complex Network of Protein-Protein Interactions. Wojtowicz WM, Vielmetter J, Fernandes RA, Siepe DH, Eastman CL, Chisholm GB, Cox S, Klock H, Anderson PW, Rue SM, Miller JJ, Glaser SM, Bragstad ML, Vance J, Lam AW, Lesley SA, Zinn K, Garcia KC. Cell. 2020 Aug 20;182(4):1027-1043.e17. doi: 10.1016/j.cell.2020.07.025. PubMed 32822567.
Backbone
  Vector backbone: pD649
  Backbone size w/o insert (bp): 6106
  Vector type: Mammalian Expression
Growth in bacteria
  Bacterial resistance: Ampicillin, 100 μg/mL
  Growth temperature: 37°C
  Growth strain: DH5alpha
  Copy number: High Copy
Gene/Insert
  Gene/Insert name: FSTL5
  Species: H. sapiens (human)
  Insert size (bp): 2481
  Mutation: Fc region of human IgG contains D265A and P329A mutations (DAPA)
  Entrez Gene: FSTL5
  Promoter: CMV/SP6
  Tag / fusion protein: Fc(DAPA)-AviTag-6xHis (C terminal on backbone)
  Cloning method: Restriction Enzyme; 5′ cloning site GCGGCCGC (not destroyed); 3′ cloning site GGCGCGCC (not destroyed)
  Sequencing primers: 5′ ATTTAGGTGACACTATAG; 3′ CACGTACCAGTTGAACTTCACC
Resource information
  A portion of this plasmid was derived from a plasmid made by: synthesis by ThermoFisher
Terms and licenses: Academic/Nonprofit Terms; Industry Terms: Not Available to Industry
Depositor comments: Some plasmids in this collection may have an IS4-like element ISVsa5 family transposase upstream of the CMV promoter.
How to cite: pD649-HAsp-FSTL5-Fc(DAPA)-AviTag-6xHis was a gift from Chris Garcia (Addgene plasmid # 156987 ; http://n2t.net/addgene:156987 ; RRID:Addgene_156987)
