>Addgene plasmid #156987 | pD649-HAsp-FSTL5-Fc(DAPA)-AviTag-6xHis | depositor partial sequence | sequence record 303084 | insert (secreted protein)
AGACCTACAAAAGAAGGCGGCTACGGCCTGAAGTCCTACCAGCCTCTGATGCGGCTGCGGCACAAGCAAG
AGAAGAATCAAGAGTCCAGCCGCGTGAAGGGCTTCATGATCCAGGATGGCCCTTTCGGCAGCTGCGAGAA
CAAGTATTGTGGCCTGGGCAGACACTGCGTGACCAGCAGAGAAACAGGACAGGCCGAGTGCGCCTGCATG
GACCTGTGCAAGAGACACTACAAGCCCGTGTGTGGCAGCGACGGCGAGTTCTACGAGAATCACTGCGAGG
TGCACAGAGCCGCCTGCCTGAAGAAGCAGAAAATCACCATCGTGCACAACGAGGACTGCTTTTTCAAGGG
CGACAAGTGCAAGACCACCGAGTACTCCAAGATGAAGAACATGCTGCTGGACCTGCAGAATCAAAAGTAC
ATCATGCAAGAGAACGAGAACCCCAACGGCGACGACATCAGCCGGAAGAAACTGCTGGTGGACCAGATGT
TCAAGTACTTCGACGCCGACAGCAACGGCCTGGTGGACATCAATGAGCTGACCCAAGTGATTAAGCAAGA
GGAACTGGGCAAAGACCTGTTCGACTGCACCCTGTACGTGCTGCTGAAGTACGACGACTTCAATGCCGAC
AAGCACCTGGCTCTGGAAGAGTTCTACCGGGCCTTCCAAGTGATCCAGCTGAGCCTGCCAGAGGACCAGA
AGCTGTCTATCACAGCCGCCACAGTGGGACAGTCTGCCGTGCTGTCTTGTGCAATCCAGGGCACACTGCG
GCCTCCAATCATCTGGAAGCGGAACAACATCATCCTGAACAACCTGGACCTCGAGGACATCAACGACTTC
GGCGACGATGGCAGCCTGTACATCACCAAAGTGACCACCACACACGTGGGCAACTACACCTGTTACGCCG
ACGGCTACGAGCAGGTCTACCAGACACACATCTTTCAAGTGAACGTGCCACCTGTGATCCGGGTGTACCC
TGAGTCTCAGGCTAGAGAACCTGGCGTGACAGCCAGCCTGAGATGTCACGCTGAGGGCATCCCTAAGCCT
CAGCTCGGCTGGCTGAAGAACGGCATCGACATCACCCCTAAGCTGAGCAAGCAGCTGACCCTGCAGGCCA
ATGGAAGCGAAGTGCACATCAGCAACGTCCGCTACGAGGACACAGGCGCCTACACATGTATCGCCAAGAA
TGAGGCTGGCGTGGACGAGGATATCAGCAGCCTGTTCGTGGAAGATAGCGCCAGAAAGACCCTGGCCAAC
ATCCTTTGGAGAGAGGAAGGCCTCGGCATCGGCAACATGTTTTACGTGTTCTATGAGGACGGCATCAAAG
TGATTCAGCCCATCGAGTGCGAGTTCCAGCGGCACATTAAGCCCAGCGAGAAGCTGCTGGGCTTCCAGGA
TGAAGTGTGCCCAAAAGCCGAAGGCGACGAGGTGCAGAGATGCGTGTGGGCCTCTGCCGTGAACGTGAAG
GACAAGTTCATCTACGTGGCCCAGCCTACACTGGACCGGGTGCTGATTGTGGACGTGCAGAGCCAGAAAG
TGGTGCAGGCCGTGTCTACCGATCCTGTGCCTGTGAAGCTGCACTACGACAAGAGCCACGACCAAGTGTG
GGTGCTGAGCTGGGGAACCCTGGAAAAGACAAGCCCCACACTGCAAGTGATCACCCTGGCCTCCGGAAAT
GTGCCCCACCACACCATTCACACACAGCCCGTGGGCAAGCAGTTCGACAGAGTGGACGACTTCTTCATCC
CCACCACCACTCTGATCATCACCCACATGAGATTCGGCTTCATTCTGCACAAGGACGAGGCCGCTCTGCA
GAAGATCGACCTGGAAACCATGAGCTACATCAAGACCATCAACCTGAAGGACTATAAGTGCGTGCCCCAG
AGCCTGGCCTATACACACCTCGGCGGCTACTACTTCATCGGCTGCAAGCCTGATAGCACCGGCGCTGTGT
CTCCACAAGTGATGGTGGATGGCGTGACCGACAGCGTGATCGGCTTCAACTCTGACGTGACCGGCACACC
CTACGTGTCCCCAGATGGCCACTACCTGGTGTCCATCAACGATGTGAAGGGCCTCGTGCGGGTGCAGTAC
ATCACAATCAGAGGCGAGATCCAAGAGGCCTTCGACATCTACACCAACCTGCACATCTCCGACCTGGCCT
TCCAGCCAAGCTTTACTGAGGCCCACCAGTACAACATCTACGGCAGCAGCAGCACCCAGACCGACGTGCT
GTTTGTCGAGCTGAGCAGCGGCAAAGTGAAGATGATCAAGAGCCTGAAAGAGCCCCTGAAGGCCGAGGAA
TGGCCCTGGAACAGAAAGAACCGGCAGATCCAGGACTCCGGCCTGTTTGGCCAGTACCTGATGACCCCTA
GCAAGGACTCCCTGTTTATCCTGGACGGCCGGCTGAACAAGCTGAACTGCGAGATCACCGAGGTGGAAAA
GGGCAACACCGTGATCTGGGTTGGAGATGCT
